Addgene plasmid #102958: pHMR1B
Purpose: gene cloning of MR1B
Depositing lab: Gennaro De Libero & Lucia Mori. Depositing organization: University of Basel.
Backbone
  Vector backbone: pCR2.1-TOPO
  Backbone manufacturer: Invitrogen
  Backbone size w/o insert (bp): 3908
  Vector type: Cloning
Growth in bacteria
  Bacterial resistance: Ampicillin, 100 μg/mL
  Growth temperature: 37°C
  Growth strain: DH5alpha
  Copy number: High Copy
Gene/Insert
  Gene/Insert name: MR1B cDNA (alt name: AF010446)
  Species: H. sapiens (human)
  Insert size (bp): 752
  Mutation: Stop codon has been removed by HindIII site
  Entrez Gene: MR1P1 (a.k.a. MR1B)
  Cloning method: Restriction Enzyme; 5′ cloning site XhoI (not destroyed); 3′ cloning site NotI (not destroyed)
  Sequencing primers: 5′ T7
Terms and licenses: Academic/Nonprofit Terms; Industry Terms: Not Available to Industry
Depositor comments: Reference: Riegert et al. J. Immunol. 1998, 161:4066-4077
How to cite: pHMR1B was a gift from Gennaro De Libero & Lucia Mori (Addgene plasmid # 102958 ; http://n2t.net/addgene:102958 ; RRID:Addgene_102958)
