[The description below was written by a language model from this plasmid's Addgene catalogue record and pLannotate feature annotations shown in this document.]
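Description:
pHMR1B is a bacterial cloning plasmid that carries the human MR1B cDNA in the pCR2.1-TOPO backbone. It is a storage and subcloning vector, not an expression construct. It replicates in E. coli from a high-copy ColE1/pUC-type origin and is selected with ampicillin through the β-lactamase gene. The feature table also shows the backbone's neomycin/kanamycin phosphotransferase gene next to a Tn5-derived sequence fragment, which offers a second possible bacterial marker. An f1 phage origin is also present, and this kind of origin allows production of single-stranded DNA.

The insert is listed as about 750 bp and was placed between XhoI and NotI sites, both of which were retained. In the sequenced record it appears as a roughly 750 nt open reading frame annotated as a fragment of human MR1, the MHC class I-related molecule that presents microbial riboflavin-derived metabolites to MAIT cells. MR1B is a shorter form of that cDNA. The catalogue's Entrez link, however, points to MR1P1, so the gene assignment in the record is not fully consistent. The native stop codon has been replaced by a HindIII site, which would allow the coding sequence to be joined in frame to a C-terminal partner after transfer to another vector, although the record does not say this was the purpose.

The insert sits in the lacZα region. It lies downstream of, and in the same orientation as, a T7 promoter, which also serves as the sequencing primer site, and the lac promoter and operator read toward it from the opposite side. No eukaryotic promoter or polyadenylation signal is annotated. The stated purpose is gene cloning of MR1B, so the plasmid acts as a source of the cDNA for subcloning.
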