Features (pLannotate 1.2.2; 13 found; start..end, strand, type, name):
      1..19      +  promoter       T7 promoter: promoter for bacteriophage T7 RNA polymerase
    103..849     +  CDS            MR1 (fragment): HMR1_HUMAN - Experimental evidence at protein level: Swiss-Prot protein existence level 1. Antigen-presenting molecule specialized in displaying microbial pyrimidine-based metabolites to alpha-beta T cell receptors (TCR) on innate-type mucosal-associated invariant T (MAIT) cells (PubMed:23051753, PubMed:26795251, PubMed:12794138, PubMed:19416870, PubMed:22692454, PubMed:23846752). In complex with B2M preferentially presents riboflavin-derived metabolites to semi-invariant TRAV1-2 TCRs on MAIT cells, guiding immune surveillance of the microbial metabolome at mucosal epithelial barriers (PubMed:
    955..971     -  protein_bind   lac operator: The lac repressor binds to the lac operator to inhibit transcription in E. coli. This inhibition can be relieved by adding lactose or isopropyl-β-D-thiogalactopyranoside (IPTG). lac repressor encoded by lacI
    979..1009    -  promoter       lac promoter: promoter for the E. coli lac operon
   1024..1045    -  protein_bind   CAP binding site: CAP binding activates transcription in the presence of cAMP. E. coli catabolite activator protein
   1058..1150    -  CDS            lacI (fragment): lac repressor; lacI; The lac repressor binds to the lac operator to inhibit transcription in E. coli. This inhibition can be relieved by adding lactose or isopropyl-β-D-thiogalactopyranoside (IPTG).
   1333..1921    -  rep_origin     ori: high-copy-number ColE1/pMB1/pBR322/pUC origin of replication
   2092..2952    -  CDS            AmpR: β-lactamase; bla; confers resistance to ampicillin, carbenicillin, and related antibiotics
   2953..2969    -  promoter       AmpR promoter (fragment): bla
   2973..3764    -  CDS            neo: KKA2_KLEPN - Also known as kan, nptII. Experimental evidence at protein level: Swiss-Prot protein existence level 1. Resistance to kanamycin, neomycin, paromomycin, ribostamycin, butirosin and gentamicin B. From Klebsiella pneumoniae.
   3796..4095    -  CDS            tnpA (fragment): TN5P_ECOLX - Also known as tnp. Experimental evidence at protein level: Swiss-Prot protein existence level 1. Mediates transposition of transposon Tn5 by a 'cut and paste' mechanism. First, the monomeric transposase binds the 19 bp inverted DNA repeats flanking the transposon. Then, dimerization of the DNA- bound transposase creates a synaptic DNA complex. After nicking of the first DNA strand, excision of the transposon proceeds through a series of intermediates. The transposase then mediates the insertion of the transposon at a new site by strand transfer. The activity of the wild- type tran
   4108..4536    -  rep_origin     f1 ori (sequence partly withheld): f1 bacteriophage origin of replication; arrow indicates direction of (+) strand synthesis
   4540..4697    -  CDS            lacZα (fragment): LacZα fragment of β-galactosidase; lacZ fragment
>Addgene plasmid #102958 | pHMR1B | addgene full sequence | sequence record 198778 | Addgene NGS Result
TAATACGACTCACTATAGGGCGAATTGGGCCCTCTAGATGCATGCTCGAGCGGCCGCCAGTGTGATGGAT
ATCTGCAGAATTCGCCCTTATCTCGAGGGACTATGGGGGAACTGATGGCGTTCCTGTTACCTCTCATCAT
TGTGTTAATGGTGAAGCACAGCGATTCCCGGACGCACTCTCTGAGATATTTTCGCCTGGGCGTTTCGGAT
CCCATCCATGGGGTCCCTGAATTTATTTCGGTTGGGTACGTGGACTCGCACCCTATCACCACATATGACA
GTGTCACTCGGCAGAAGGAGCCACGGGCCCCATGGATGGCAGAGAACCTCGCGCCTGATCACTGGGAGAG
GTACACTCAGCTGCTGAGGGGCTGGCAGCAGATGTTCAAGGTGGAACTGAAGCGCCTACAGAGGCACTAC
AATCACTCAGGGTCTCACACTTACCAGAGAATGATTGGCTGTGAGCTGCTGGAGGATGGAAGCACCACAG
GATTTCTGCAGTATGCATATGACGGGCAGGATTTCCTGATCTTCAATAAAGACACCCTCTCCTGGCTGGC
TGTAGATAATGTGGCTCACACCATCAAGCAGGCATGGGAGGCCAATCAGCATGAGTTGCTGTATCAAAAG
AATTGGCTGGAAGAAGAATGTATTGCCTGGCTAAAGAGATTCCTGGAGTATGGGAAAGACACCCTACAAA
GAACAGAATCAGAAACTATCCCTCTTGTGATGAAAGCTGTCTCTGGGTCCATTGTCCTTGTCATTGTGCT
GGCTGGAGTTGGTGTTCTAGTCTGGAGAAGAAGGCCCCGAGAGCAAAATGGAGCCATCTACCTTCCAACA
CCAGATCGAAAGCTTTTAAGGGCGAATTCCAGCACACTGGCGGCCGTTACTAGTGGATCCGAGCTCGGTA
CCAAGCTTGGCGTAATCATGGTCATAGCTGTTTCCTGTGTGAAATTGTTATCCGCTCACAATTCCACACA
ACATACGAGCCGGAAGCATAAAGTGTAAAGCCTGGGGTGCCTAATGAGTGAGCTAACTCACATTAATTGC
GTTGCGCTCACTGCCCGCTTTCCAGTCGGGAAACCTGTCGTGCCAGCTGCATTAATGAATCGGCCAACGC
GCGGGGAGAGGCGGTTTGCGTATTGGGCGCTCTTCCGCTTCCTCGCTCACTGACTCGCTGCGCTCGGTCG
TTCGGCTGCGGCGAGCGGTATCAGCTCACTCAAAGGCGGTAATACGGTTATCCACAGAATCAGGGGATAA
CGCAGGAAAGAACATGTGAGCAAAAGGCCAGCAAAAGGCCAGGAACCGTAAAAAGGCCGCGTTGCTGGCG
TTTTTCCATAGGCTCCGCCCCCCTGACGAGCATCACAAAAATCGACGCTCAAGTCAGAGGTGGCGAAACC
CGACAGGACTATAAAGATACCAGGCGTTTCCCCCTGGAAGCTCCCTCGTGCGCTCTCCTGTTCCGACCCT
GCCGCTTACCGGATACCTGTCCGCCTTTCTCCCTTCGGGAAGCGTGGCGCTTTCTCATAGCTCACGCTGT
AGGTATCTCAGTTCGGTGTAGGTCGTTCGCTCCAAGCTGGGCTGTGTGCACGAACCCCCCGTTCAGCCCG
ACCGCTGCGCCTTATCCGGTAACTATCGTCTTGAGTCCAACCCGGTAAGACACGACTTATCGCCACTGGC
AGCAGCCACTGGTAACAGGATTAGCAGAGCGAGGTATGTAGGCGGTGCTACAGAGTTCTTGAAGTGGTGG
CCTAACTACGGCTACACTAGAAGAACAGTATTTGGTATCTGCGCTCTGCTGAAGCCAGTTACCTTCGGAA
AAAGAGTTGGTAGCTCTTGATCCGGCAAACAAACCACCGCTGGTAGCGGTGGTTTTTTTGTTTGCAAGCA
GCAGATTACGCGCAGAAAAAAAGGATCTCAAGAAGATCCTTTGATCTTTTCTACGGGGTCTGACGCTCAG
TGGAACGAAAACTCACGTTAAGGGATTTTGGTCATGAGATTATCAAAAAGGATCTTCACCTAGATCCTTT
TAAATTAAAAATGAAGTTTTAAATCAATCTAAAGTATATATGAGTAAACTTGGTCTGACAGTTACCAATG
CTTAATCAGTGAGGCACCTATCTCAGCGATCTGTCTATTTCGTTCATCCATAGTTGCCTGACTCCCCGTC
GTGTAGATAACTACGATACGGGAGGGCTTACCATCTGGCCCCAGTGCTGCAATGATACCGCGAGACCCAC
GCTCACCGGCTCCAGATTTATCAGCAATAAACCAGCCAGCCGGAAGGGCCGAGCGCAGAAGTGGTCCTGC
AACTTTATCCGCCTCCATCCAGTCTATTAATTGTTGCCGGGAAGCTAGAGTAAGTAGTTCGCCAGTTAAT
AGTTTGCGCAACGTTGTTGCCATTGCTACAGGCATCGTGGTGTCACGCTCGTCGTTTGGTATGGCTTCAT
TCAGCTCCGGTTCCCAACGATCAAGGCGAGTTACATGATCCCCCATGTTGTGCAAAAAAGCGGTTAGCTC
CTTCGGTCCTCCGATCGTTGTCAGAAGTAAGTTGGCCGCAGTGTTATCACTCATGGTTATGGCAGCACTG
CATAATTCTCTTACTGTCATGCCATCCGTAAGATGCTTTTCTGTGACTGGTGAGTACTCAACCAAGTCAT
TCTGAGAATAGTGTATGCGGCGACCGAGTTGCTCTTGCCCGGCGTCAATACGGGATAATACCGCGCCACA
TAGCAGAACTTTAAAAGTGCTCATCATTGGAAAACGTTCTTCGGGGCGAAAACTCTCAAGGATCTTACCG
CTGTTGAGATCCAGTTCGATGTAACCCACTCGTGCACCCAACTGATCTTCAGCATCTTTTACTTTCACCA
GCGTTTCTGGGTGAGCAAAAACAGGAAGGCAAAATGCCGCAAAAAAGGGAATAAGGGCGACACGGAAATG
TTGAATACTCATACTCTTCCTTTTTCAATTCAGAAGAACTCGTCAAGAAGGCGATAGAAGGCGATGCGCT
GCGAATCGGGAGCGGCGATACCGTAAAGCACGAGGAAGCGGTCAGCCCATTCGCCGCCAAGCTCTTCAGC
AATATCACGGGTAGCCAACGCTATGTCCTGATAGCGGTCCGCCACACCCAGCCGGCCACAGTCGATGAAT
CCAGAAAAGCGGCCATTTTCCACCATGATATTCGGCAAGCAGGCATCGCCATGGGTCACGACGAGATCCT
CGCCGTCGGGCATGCGCGCCTTGAGCCTGGCGAACAGTTCGGCTGGCGCGAGCCCCTGATGCTCTTCGTC
CAGATCATCCTGATCGACAAGACCGGCTTCCATCCGAGTACGTGCTCGCTCGATGCGATGTTTCGCTTGG
TGGTCGAATGGGCAGGTAGCCGGATCAAGCGTATGCAGCCGCCGCATTGCATCAGCCATGATGGATACTT
TCTCGGCAGGAGCAAGGTGGGATGACAGGAGATCCTGCCCCGGCACTTCGCCCAATAGCAGCCAGTCCCT
TCCCGCTTCAGTGACAACGTCGAGCACAGCTGCGCAAGGAACGCCCGTCGTGGCCAGCCACGATAGCCGC
GCTGCCTCGTCCTGCAGTTCATTCAGGGCACCGGACAGGTCGGTCTTGACAAAAAGAACCGGGCGCCCCT
GCGCTGACAGCCGGAACACGGCGGCATCAGAGCAGCCGATTGTCTGTTGTGCCCAGTCATAGCCGAATAG
CCTCTCCACCCAAGCGGCCGGAGAACCTGCGTGCAATCCATCTTGTTCAATCATGCGAAACGATCCTCAT
CCTGTCTCTTGATCAGATCTTGATCCCCTGCGCCATCAGATCCTTGGCGGCAAGAAAGCCATCCAGTTTA
CTTTGCAGGGCTTCCCAACCTTACCAGAGGGCGCCCCAGCTGGCAATTCCGGTTCGCTTGCTGTCCATAA
AACCGCCCAGTCTAGCTATCGCCATGTAAGCCCACTGCAAGCTACCTGCTTTCTCTTTGCGCTTGCGTTT
TCCCTTGTCCAGATAGCCCAGTAGCTGACATTCATCCGGGGTCAGCACCGTTTCTGCGGACTGGCTTTCT
ACGTGTTCCGCTTCCTTTAGCAGCCCTTGCGCCCTGAATTTTGTTAAAATTCGCGTTAAATTTTTGTTAA
ATCAGCTCATTTTTTAACCAATAGGCCGAAATCGGCAAAATCCCTTATAAATCAAAAGAATAGACCGAGA
TAGGGT
[37 nt withheld, positions 4207-4243]
AAAGAACGTGGACTCCAACGTCAAAGG
[49 nt withheld, positions 4271-4319]
T
[91 nt withheld, positions 4321-4411]
G
[124 nt withheld, positions 4413-4536]
CCATTCGCCATTCAGGCTGCGCAACTGTTGGGAAGGGCGATCGGTGCGGGCCTCTTCGCTATTACGCCAG
CTGGCGAAAGGGGGATGTGCTGCAAGGCGATTAAGTTGGGTAACGCCAGGGTTTTCCCAGTCACGACGTT
GTAAAACGACGGCCAGTGAATTG
